Addgene plasmid #98649: pCX-H2B-KikGR
Purpose: Expresses a nuclear-localized photoconvertible green-to-red fluorescent protein
Depositing lab: Anna-Katerina Hadjantonakis. Publication: Use of KikGR a photoconvertible green-to-red fluorescent protein for cell labeling and lineage analysis in ES cells and mouse embryos. Nowotschin S, Hadjantonakis AK. BMC Dev Biol. 2009 Sep 9;9:49. 10.1186/1471-213X-9-49 PubMed 19740427.
Backbone
  Vector backbone: pCAGGS
  Backbone size w/o insert (bp): 4880
  Total vector size (bp): 5880
  Vector type: Mammalian Expression
Growth in bacteria
  Bacterial resistance: Ampicillin, 100 μg/mL
  Growth temperature: 37°C
  Growth strain: DH5alpha
  Copy number: High Copy
Gene/Insert
  Gene/Insert name: KikGR
  Species: humanized from stony coral (Favia favus)
  Insert size (bp): 1000
  GenBank ID: AB 193293
  Promoter: CMV-IE enhancer chick beta actin promoter
  Tag / fusion protein: H2B (N terminal on insert)
  Cloning method: Restriction Enzyme; 5′ cloning site Xho1 (not unique) (not destroyed); 3′ cloning site EcoR1 (not unique) (not destroyed)
  Sequencing primers: 5′ atgccagagccagcgaagtctgctcccgcc; 3′ CTTGGCCAGCCTGGGCAGGCCGCTGTGGGC
Resource information
  A portion of this plasmid was derived from a plasmid made by: MBL Amakgaam (AM-V0084)
Terms and licenses: Academic/Nonprofit Terms; Industry Terms: Not Available to Industry
How to cite: pCX-H2B-KikGR was a gift from Anna-Katerina Hadjantonakis (Addgene plasmid # 98649 ; http://n2t.net/addgene:98649 ; RRID:Addgene_98649)
