[The description below was written by a language model from this plasmid's Addgene catalogue record.]
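Description:
pCX-H2B-KikGR is a mammalian expression plasmid built on the pCAGGS backbone, with a recorded total size of about 5.9 kb (a roughly 4.9 kb backbone plus a roughly 1 kb insert). It is propagated in E. coli as a high-copy plasmid under ampicillin selection. The record does not list a mammalian selection marker or give a feature table, so details such as the bacterial origin and polyadenylation signal are not stated here.

The payload is KikGR, a photoconvertible fluorescent protein engineered from a stony coral (Favia favus) protein, in a humanized coding version. It is fused at its N terminus to histone H2B. Expression is driven by the composite CMV immediate-early enhancer/chicken beta-actin promoter characteristic of pCAGGS, which typically gives strong, widespread expression in mammalian cells and embryos. The insert was placed between XhoI and EcoRI sites, both of which are retained but are not unique in the plasmid. The H2B moiety tethers the reporter to chromatin, so fluorescence is confined to the nucleus and remains associated with chromosomes through mitosis, which makes individual cells easier to identify and follow.

KikGR emits green fluorescence until it is exposed to violet or near-UV light, which irreversibly converts it to a red-emitting form. This allows chosen cells or regions within a green-labelled population to be optically marked and then followed over time. According to the record and its associated publication, the construct is intended for cell labelling and lineage analysis in embryonic stem cells and mouse embryos. Part of the plasmid derives from a commercially supplied KikGR vector.
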