>Addgene plasmid #98649 | pCX-H2B-KikGR | addgene partial sequence | sequence record 189852 | Addgene Partial NGS Result
GGGCCGGGGAGGGCTCGGGGGAGGGGCGCGGCGGCCCCCGGAGCGCCGGCGGCTGTCGAGGCGCGGCGAG
CCGCAGCCATTGCCTTTTATGGTAATCGTGCGAGAGGGCGCAGGGACTTCCTTTGTCCCAAATCTGTGCG
GAGCCGAAATCTGGGAGGCGCCGCCGCACCCCCTCTAGCGGGCGCGGGGCGAAGCGGTGCGGCGCCGGCA
GGAAGGAAATGGGCGGGGAGGGCCTTCGTGCGTCGCCGCGCCGCCGTCCCCTTCTCCCTCTCCAGCCTCG
GGGCTGTCCGCGGGGGGACGGCTGCCTTCGGGGGGGACGGGGCAGGGCGGGGTTCGGCTTCTGGCGTGTG
ACCGGCGGCTCTAGAGCCTCTGCTAACCATGTTCATGCCTTCTTCTTTTTCCTACAGCTCCTGGGCAACG
TGCTGGTTATTGTGCTGTCTCATCATTTTGGCAAAGAATTCCTCGAGCGGATGCAGAGCCAGCGAAGTCT
GCTCCCGCCCCGAAAAAGGGCTCCAAGAAGGCGGTGACTAAGGCGCAGAAGAAAGGCGGCAAGAAG
[291 nt withheld, positions 557-847]
GATCCGCGAATGGTGAGTGTGATTACATCAGAAATGAAGATCGAGCTGCGTATGGAAGGCGCTGTAAACG
GGCACAAGTTCGTGATTACAGGGAAAGGAAGTGGCCAGCCTTTCGAGGGAATACAGAATGTGGACCTGAC
AGTCATAGAGGGCGGACCTCTTCCTTTTGCTTTCGATATCCTGACAACAGCATTCCATTACGGCAACCGG
GTATTTGTCGAATACCCAGAAGAAATAGTAGACTACTTCAAGCAGTCGTTTCCTGAGGGTTATTCTTGGG
AACGAAGCATGAGTTACGAAGACGGGGGAATTTGCCTCGCCACAAACAATATAACGATGAAGAAAGACGG
CAGCAACTGTTTTGTCAATGAAATTCGATTTGATGGTGTGAACTTTCCTGCCAATGGTCCAGTTATGCAG
AGGAAGACCGTCAAATGGGAGCCATCCACTGAGAAAATGTATGTGCGTGATGGAGTGCTGAAGGGTGATG
TAAACATGGCTCTGTTGCTTCAAGGAGGTGGCCATTACCGATGTGACTTCAGAACTACTTACAAAGCAAA
GAAGGTTGTCCAGTTGCCAGACTATCACTTCGTGGATCATCAAATGGAGATAACAAGCCATGACAAGGAT
TACAACAAGGTTAAGCTGTATGAGCACGCTAAAGCTCATTCCGGGCTGCCAAGGCTGGCCAAGTAACCGC
TCGAGGAATTCACTCCTCAGGTGCAGGCTGCCTATCAGAAGGTGGTGGCTGGTGTGGCCAATGCCCTGGC
TCACAAATACCACTGAGATCTTTTTCCCTCTGCCAAAAATTATGGGGACATCATGAAGCCCCTTGAGCAT
CTGACTTCTGGCTAATAAAGGAAATTTATTTTCATTGCAATAGTGTGTTGGAATTTTTTGTGTCTCTCAC
TCGGAAGGACATATGGGAGGGCAAATCATTTAAAACATCAGAATGAGTATTTGGTTTAGAGTTTGGCAAC
ATATGCCCATATGCTGGCTGCCATGAACAAAGGTTGGCTATAAAGAGGTCATCAGTATATGAAACAGCCC
CCTGCTGTCCATTCCTTATTCCATAGAAAAGCCTTGACTTGAGGTTAGATTTTTTTTATATTTTGTTTTG
TGTTATTTTTTTCTTTAACATCCCTAAAATTTTCCTTACATGTTTTACTAGCCAGATTTTTCCTCCTCTC
CTGACTACTCCCAGTCATAGCTGTCCCTCTTCTCTTATGGAGATCCCTCGACCTGCAGCCCAAGCTTGGC
GTAATCATGGTCATAGCTGTTTCCTGTGTGAAATTGTTATCCGCTCACAATTCCACACAACATACGAGCC
GGAAGCATAAAGTGTAAAGCCTGGGGTGCCTAATGAGTGAGCTAACTCACATTAATTGCGTTGCGCTCAC
TGCCCGCTTTCCAGTCGGGAAACCTGTCGTGCCAGCGGATCCGCATCTCAATTAGTCAGCAACCATAGTC
CCGCCCCTAACTCCGCCCATCCCGCCCCTAACTCCGCCCAGTTCCGCCCATTCTCCGCCCCATGGCTGAC
TAATTTTTTTTATTTATGCAGAGGCCGAGGCCGCCTCGGCCTCTGAGCTATTCCAGAAGTAGTGAGGAGG
CTTTTTTGGAGGCCTAGGCTTTTGCAAAAAGCTAACTTGTTTATTGCAGCTTATAATGGTTACAAATAAA
GCAATAGCATCACAAATTTCACAAATAAAGCATTTTTTTCACTGCATTCTAGTTGTGGTTTGTCCAAACT
CATCAATGTATCTTATCATGTCTGGATCCGCTGCATTAATGAATCGGCCAACGCGCGGGGAGAGGCGGTT
TGCGTATTGGGCGCTCTTCCGCTTCCTCGCTCACTGACTCGCTGCGCTCGGTCGTTCGGCTGCGGCGAGC
GGTATCAGCTCACTCAAAGGCGGTAATACGGTTATCCACAGAATCAGGGGATAACGCAGGAAAGAACATG
TGAGCAAAAGGCCAGCAAAAGGCCAGGAACCGTAAAAAGGCCGCGTTGCTGGCGTTTTTCCATAGGCTCC
GCCCCCCTGACGAGCATCACAAAAATCGACGCTCAAGTCAGAGGTGGCGAAACCCGACAGGACTATAAAG
ATACCAGGCGTTTCCCCCTGGAAGCTCCCTCGTGCGCTCTCCTGTTCCGACCCTGCCGCTTACCGGATAC
CTGTCCGCCTTTCTCCCTTCGGGAAGCGTGGCGCTTTCTCATAGCTCACGCTGTAGGTATCTCAGTTCGG
TGTAGGTCGTTCGCTCCAAGCTGGGCTGTGTGCACGAACCCCCCGTTCAGCCCGACCGCTGCGCCTTATC
CGGTAACTATCGTCTTGAGTCCAACCCGGTAAGACACGACTTATCGCCACTGGCAGCAGCCACTGGTAAC
AGGATTAGCAGAGCGAGGTATGTAGGCGGTGCTACAGAGTTCTTGAAGTGGTGGCCTAACTACGGCTACA
CTAGAAGAACAGTATTTGGTATCTGCGCTCTGCTGAAGCCAGTTACCTTCGGAAAAAGAGTTGGTAGCTC
TTGATCCGGCAAACAAACCACCGCTGGTAGCGGTGGTTTTTTTGTTTGCAAGCAGCAGATTACGCGCAGA
AAAAAAGGATCTCAAGAAGATCCTTTGATCTTTTCTACGGGGTCTGACGCTCAGTGGAACGAAAACTCAC
GTTAAGGGATTTTGGTCATGAGATTATCAAAAAGGATCTTCACCTAGATCCTTTTAAATTAAAAATGAAG
TTTTAAATCAATCTAAAGTATATATGAGTAAACTTGGTCTGACAGTTACCAATGCTTAATCAGTGAGGCA
CCTATCTCAGCGATCTGTCTATTTCGTTCATCCATAGTTGCCTGACTCCCCGTCGTGTAGATAACTACGA
TACGGGAGGGCTTACCATCTGGCCCCAGTGCTGCAATGATACCGCGAGACCCACGCTCACCGGCTCCAGA
TTTATCAGCAATAAACCAGCCAGCCGGAAGGGCCGAGCGCAGAAGTGGTCCTGCAACTTTATCCGCCTCC
ATCCAGTCTATTAATTGTTGCCGGGAAGCTAGAGTAAGTAGTTCGCCAGTTAATAGTTTGCGCAACGTTG
TTGCCATTGCTACAGGCATCGTGGTGTCACGCTCGTCGTTTGGTATGGCTTCATTCAGCTCCGGTTCCCA
ACGATCAAGGCGAGTTACATGATCCCCCATGTTGTGCAAAAAAGCGGTTAGCTCCTTCGGTCCTCCGATC
GTTGTCAGAAGTAAGTTGGCCGCAGTGTTATCACTCATGGTTATGGCAGCACTGCATAATTCTCTTACTG
TCATGCCATCCGTAAGATGCTTTTCTGTGACTGGTGAGTACTCAACCAAGTCATTCTGAGAATAGTGTAT
GCGGCGACCGAGTTGCTCTTGCCCGGCGTCAATACGGGATAATACCGCGCCACATAGCAGAACTTTAAAA
GTGCTCATCATTGGAAAACGTTCTTCGGGGCGAAAACTCTCAAGGATCTTACCGCTGTTGAGATCCAGTT
CGATGTAACCCACTCGTGCACCCAACTGATCTTCAGCATCTTTTACTTTCACCAGCGTTTCTGGGTGAGC
AAAAACAGGAAGGCAAAATGCCGCAAAAAAGGGAATAAGGGCGACACGGAAATGTTGAATACTCATACTC
TTCCTTTTTCAATATTATTGAAGCATTTATCAGGGTTATTGTCTCATGAGCGGATACATATTTGAATGTA
TTTAGAAAAATAAACAAATAGGGGTTCCGCGCACATTTCCCCGAAAAGTGCCACCTGGGTCGACATTGAT
TATTGACTAGTTATTAATAGTAATCAATTACGGGGTCATTAGTTCATAGCCCATATATGGAGTTCCGCGT
TACATAACTTACGGTAAATGGCCCGCCTGGCTGACCGCCCAACGACCCCCGCCCATTGACGTCAATAATG
ACGTATGTTCCCATAGTAACGCCAATAGGGACTTTCCATTGACGTCAATGGGTGGAGTATTTACGGTAAA
CTGCCCACTTGGCAGTACATCAAGTGTATCATATGCCAAGTACGCCCCCTATTGACGTCAATGACGGTAA
ATGGCCCGCCTGGCATTATGCCCAGTACATGACCTTATGGGACTTTCCTACTTGGCAGTACATCTACGTA
TTAGTCATCGCTATTACCATGGTCGAGGTGAGCCCCACGTTCTGCTTCACTCTCCCCATCTCCCCCCCCT
CCCCACCCCCAATTTTGTATTTATTTATTTTTTAATTATTTTGTGCAGCGATGGGGGCGGGGGGGGG
